Addgene plasmid #11701: V1663 pLPS-3'RFP - Acceptor
Purpose: (Empty Backbone)
Depositing lab: Tony Pawson. Publication: Modification of the Creator recombination system for proteomics applications--improved expression by addition of splice sites. Colwill K, Wells CD, Elder K, Goudreault M, Hersi K, Kulkarni S, Hardy WR, Pawson T, Morin GB. BMC Biotechnol. 2006 Mar 6;6:13. doi: 10.1186/1472-6750-6-13. PubMed 16519801.
Backbone
  Vector backbone: NA
  Backbone size (bp): 4840
  Modifications to backbone: Splice for 3' Tags
  Vector type: Mammalian Expression, Cre/Lox ; Acceptor vector
Growth in bacteria
  Bacterial resistance: Kanamycin, 50 μg/mL
  Growth temperature: 37°C
  Growth strain: DH5alpha
  Copy number: High Copy
Gene/Insert
  Gene/Insert name: None
  Tag / fusion protein: RFP (C terminal on backbone)
  Cloning method: Restriction Enzyme
  Sequencing primers: 5′ CMV-F
Terms and licenses: Academic/Nonprofit Terms; Industry Terms: Not Available to Industry
Depositor comments: Acceptor vector for the Creator Splice system.
How to cite: V1663 pLPS-3'RFP - Acceptor was a gift from Tony Pawson (Addgene plasmid # 11701 ; http://n2t.net/addgene:11701 ; RRID:Addgene_11701)
