[The description below was written by a language model from this plasmid's Addgene catalogue record and pLannotate feature annotations shown in this document.]
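Description:
V1663 pLPS-3'RFP - Acceptor is an empty 4,840 bp mammalian expression backbone that serves as an acceptor vector in the Creator Splice system, a modified form of the Creator Cre/lox cloning platform. It carries no insert. It replicates in E. coli from a high-copy ColE1/pUC-type origin and is selected with kanamycin. The same Tn5 NeoR/KanR gene sits behind tandem bacterial (bla) and SV40 early promoters and is terminated by an HSV TK polyadenylation signal, so it should also allow G418 selection in mammalian cells. An f1 origin is also present. The short ble, bGH poly(A) and SV40 large T antigen matches in the annotation are fragments and probably reflect flanking or remnant sequence rather than functional parts.

The expression unit consists of the CMV immediate early enhancer and promoter followed by a single loxP site, a fragment of a bacterial AmpR promoter in reverse orientation, a remnant of a multiple cloning site, an mRFP1 coding sequence and an SV40 polyadenylation signal. In Creator-type systems, Cre recombinase transfers a loxP-flanked open reading frame from a donor plasmid into the acceptor's loxP site, which places the gene downstream of CMV. The bacterial promoter next to loxP is the kind of element usually used to drive a donor-borne marker for selecting recombinants, although the record does not state this. The backbone modification is listed as "Splice for 3' Tags", and the associated publication title refers to improved expression through added splice sites. This suggests that splicing joins the transferred gene to the downstream RFP to give a C-terminal fusion, but the splice elements themselves are not annotated. The vector is typically used to make RFP-tagged proteins for mammalian expression and proteomics work.
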