Features (pLannotate 1.2.2; 16 found; start..end, strand, type, name):
     61..364     +  enhancer       CMV enhancer: human cytomegalovirus immediate early enhancer
    365..568     +  promoter       CMV promoter: human cytomegalovirus (CMV) immediate early promoter
    597..630     +  protein_bind   loxP: Cre-mediated recombination occurs in the 8-bp core sequence (GCATACAT). Cre recombinase
    636..727     -  promoter       AmpR promoter (fragment): bla
    759..783     +  misc_feature   MCS (fragment): multiple cloning site
    841..1517    +  CDS            mRFP1 (fragment): monomeric derivative of DsRed (Campbell et al., 2002) mammalian codon-optimized
   1522..1605    +  CDS            large T antigen (fragment): large T antigen from SV40 (simian virus 40)
   1628..1749    +  polyA_signal   SV40 poly(A) signal: SV40 polyadenylation signal
   1783..2211    -  rep_origin     f1 ori (sequence partly withheld): f1 bacteriophage origin of replication; arrow indicates direction of (+) strand synthesis
   2238..2342    +  promoter       AmpR promoter: bla
   2344..2701    +  promoter       SV40 promoter: SV40 enhancer and early promoter
   2736..3530    +  CDS            NeoR/KanR: aminoglycoside phosphotransferase from Tn5; aph(3')-II (or nptII); confers resistance to neomycin, kanamycin, and G418 (Geneticin®)
   3551..3703    +  CDS            ble (fragment): BLE_KLEPN - Experimental evidence at protein level: Swiss-Prot protein existence level 1. Binding protein with a strong affinity to the bleomycin family of antibiotics. Binds to CL990; an antimitotic-antibiotic compound. From Klebsiella pneumoniae.
   3762..3809    +  polyA_signal   HSV TK poly(A) signal: herpes simplex virus thymidine kinase polyadenylation signal (Cole and Stacy, 1985)
   3900..3916    -  polyA_signal   bGH poly(A) signal (fragment): bovine growth hormone polyadenylation signal
   4138..4726    +  rep_origin     ori: high-copy-number ColE1/pMB1/pBR322/pUC origin of replication
>Addgene plasmid #11701 | V1663 pLPS-3'RFP - Acceptor | depositor full sequence | sequence record 7033 | Author sequence
TAGTTATTAATAGTAATCAATTACGGGGTCATTAGTTCATAGCCCATATATGGAGTTCCGCGTTACATAA
CTTACGGTAAATGGCCCGCCTGGCTGACCGCCCAACGACCCCCGCCCATTGACGTCAATAATGACGTATG
TTCCCATAGTAACGCCAATAGGGACTTTCCATTGACGTCAATGGGTGGAGTATTTACGGTAAACTGCCCA
CTTGGCAGTACATCAAGTGTATCATATGCCAAGTACGCCCCCTATTGACGTCAATGACGGTAAATGGCCC
GCCTGGCATTATGCCCAGTACATGACCTTATGGGACTTTCCTACTTGGCAGTACATCTACGTATTAGTCA
TCGCTATTACCATGGTGATGCGGTTTTGGCAGTACATCAATGGGCGTGGATAGCGGTTTGACTCACGGGG
ATTTCCAAGTCTCCACCCCATTGACGTCAATGGGAGTTTGTTTTGGCACCAAAATCAACGGGACTTTCCA
AAATGTCGTAACAACTCCGCCCCATTGACGCAAATGGGCGGTAGGCGTGTACGGTGGGAGGTCTATATAA
GCAGAGCTGGTTTAGTGAACCGTCAGATCCGCTAGCATAACTTCGTATAGCATACATTATACGAAGTTAT
AGATCCAATATTATTGAAGCATTTATCAGGGTTATTGTCTCATGAGCGGATACATATTTGAATGTATTTA
GAAAAATAAACAAATAGGGGTTCCGCGCACATTTCCCCGAAAAGTGCCACCTGACGTGGATCTCGAGCTC
AAGCTTCGAATTCAGGGTTTCCTTGACAATATCATACTTATCCTGTCCCTTTTTTTTCCACAGCTACCGG
TGGCCTCCTCCGAGGACGTCATCAAGGAGTTCATGCGCTTCAAGGTGAAGATGGAGGGCTCCGTGAACGG
CCACGAGTTCGAGATCGAGGGCGAGGGCGAGGGCCGCCCCTACGAGGGCACCCAGACCGCCAAGCTGAAG
GTGACCAAGGGCGGCCCCCTGCCCTTCGCCTGGGACATCCTGTCCCCTCAGTTCCAGTACGGATCCAAGG
CCTACGTGAAGCACCCCGCCGACATCCCCGACTACTTGAAGCTGTCCTTCCCCGAGGGCTTCAAGTGGGA
GCGCATCATGAACTTCGAGGACGGCGGCGTGGTGACCGTGACCCAGGACTCCACCCTGCAGGACGGCGAG
TTCATCTACAAGGTGAAGCTGCGCGGCACCAACTTCCCCTCCGACGGCCCCGTAATGCAGAAGAAGACCA
TGGGCTGGGAGGCCTCCACCGAGCGGATGTACCCCGAGGACGGCGCCCTGAAGGGCGAGATCAAGATGAG
GCTGAAGCTGAAGGACGGCGGCCACTACGACGCCGAGGTCAAGACCACCTACAAGGCCAAGAAGCAGGTC
CAGCTGCCTGGCGCCTACAAGACCGACATCAAGCTGGACATCATCTCCCACAACGAGGACTACACCATCG
TGGAACAGTACGAGCGCGCCGAGGGCCGCCACTCCACCGGCGCCTAATCTAGATCATAATCAGCCATACC
ACATTTGTAGAGGTTTTACTTGCTTTAAAAAACCTCCCACACCTCCCCCTGAACCTGAAACATAAAATGA
ATGCAATTGTTGTTGTTAACTTGTTTATTGCAGCTTATAATGGTTACAAATAAAGCAATAGCATCACAAA
TTTCACAAATAAAGCATTTTTTTCACTGCATTCTAGTTGTGGTTTGTCCAAACTCATCAATGTATCTTAA
GGCGTAAATTGTAAGCGTTAATATTTTGTTAAAATTCGCGTTAAATTTTTGTTAAATCAGCTCATTTTTT
AACCAATAGGCCGAAATCGGCAAAATCCCTTATAAATCAAAAGAATAGACCGAGATAGGGT
[37 nt withheld, positions 1882-1918]
AAAGAACGTGGACTCCAACGTCAAAGG
[49 nt withheld, positions 1946-1994]
T
[91 nt withheld, positions 1996-2086]
G
[124 nt withheld, positions 2088-2211]
CAGGTGGCACTTTTCGGGGAAATGTGCGCGGAACCCCTATTTGTTTATTTTTCTAAATACATTCAAATAT
GTATCCGCTCATGAGACAATAACCCTGATAAATGCTTCAATAATATTGAAAAAGGAAGAGTCCTGAGGCG
GAAAGAACCAGCTGTGGAATGTGTGTCAGTTAGGGTGTGGAAAGTCCCCAGGCTCCCCAGCAGGCAGAAG
TATGCAAAGCATGCATCTCAATTAGTCAGCAACCAGGTGTGGAAAGTCCCCAGGCTCCCCAGCAGGCAGA
AGTATGCAAAGCATGCATCTCAATTAGTCAGCAACCATAGTCCCGCCCCTAACTCCGCCCATCCCGCCCC
TAACTCCGCCCAGTTCCGCCCATTCTCCGCCCCATGGCTGACTAATTTTTTTTATTTATGCAGAGGCCGA
GGCCGCCTCGGCCTCTGAGCTATTCCAGAAGTAGTGAGGAGGCTTTTTTGGAGGCCTAGGCTTTTGCAAA
GATCGATCAAGAGACAGGATGAGGATCGTTTCGCATGATTGAACAAGATGGATTGCACGCAGGTTCTCCG
GCCGCTTGGGTGGAGAGGCTATTCGGCTATGACTGGGCACAACAGACAATCGGCTGCTCTGATGCCGCCG
TGTTCCGGCTGTCAGCGCAGGGGCGCCCGGTTCTTTTTGTCAAGACCGACCTGTCCGGTGCCCTGAATGA
ACTGCAAGACGAGGCAGCGCGGCTATCGTGGCTGGCCACGACGGGCGTTCCTTGCGCAGCTGTGCTCGAC
GTTGTCACTGAAGCGGGAAGGGACTGGCTGCTATTGGGCGAAGTGCCGGGGCAGGATCTCCTGTCATCTC
ACCTTGCTCCTGCCGAGAAAGTATCCATCATGGCTGATGCAATGCGGCGGCTGCATACGCTTGATCCGGC
TACCTGCCCATTCGACCACCAAGCGAAACATCGCATCGAGCGAGCACGTACTCGGATGGAAGCCGGTCTT
GTCGATCAGGATGATCTGGACGAAGAGCATCAGGGGCTCGCGCCAGCCGAACTGTTCGCCAGGCTCAAGG
CGAGCATGCCCGACGGCGAGGATCTCGTCGTGACCCATGGCGATGCCTGCTTGCCGAATATCATGGTGGA
AAATGGCCGCTTTTCTGGATTCATCGACTGTGGCCGGCTGGGTGTGGCGGACCGCTATCAGGACATAGCG
TTGGCTACCCGTGATATTGCTGAAGAGCTTGGCGGCGAATGGGCTGACCGCTTCCTCGTGCTTTACGGTA
TCGCCGCTCCCGATTCGCAGCGCATCGCCTTCTATCGCCTTCTTGACGAGTTCTTCTGAGCGGGACTCTG
GGGTTCGAAATGACCGACCAAGCGACGCCCAACCTGCCATCACGAGATTTCGATTCCACCGCCGCCTTCT
ATGAAAGGTTGGGCTTCGGAATCGTTTTCCGGGACGCCGGCTGGATGATCCTCCAGCGCGGGGATCTCAT
GCTGGAGTTCTTCGCCCACCCTAGGGGGAGGCTAACTGAAACACGGAAGGAGACAATACCGGAAGGAACC
CGCGCTATGACGGCAATAAAAAGACAGAATAAAACGCACGGTGTTGGGTCGTTTGTTCATAAACGCGGGG
TTCGGTCCCAGGGCTGGCACTCTGTCGATACCCCACCGAGACCCCATTGGGGCCAATACGCCCGCGTTTC
TTCCTTTTCCCCACCCCACCCCCCAAGTTCGGGTGAAGGCCCAGGGCTCGCAGCCAACGTCGGGGCGGCA
GGCCCTGCCATAGCCTCAGGTTACTCATATATACTTTAGATTGATTTAAAACTTCATTTTTAATTTAAAA
GGATCTAGGTGAAGATCCTTTTTGATAATCTCATGACCAAAATCCCTTAACGTGAGTTTTCGTTCCACTG
AGCGTCAGACCCCGTAGAAAAGATCAAAGGATCTTCTTGAGATCCTTTTTTTCTGCGCGTAATCTGCTGC
TTGCAAACAAAAAAACCACCGCTACCAGCGGTGGTTTGTTTGCCGGATCAAGAGCTACCAACTCTTTTTC
CGAAGGTAACTGGCTTCAGCAGAGCGCAGATACCAAATACTGTCCTTCTAGTGTAGCCGTAGTTAGGCCA
CCACTTCAAGAACTCTGTAGCACCGCCTACATACCTCGCTCTGCTAATCCTGTTACCAGTGGCTGCTGCC
AGTGGCGATAAGTCGTGTCTTACCGGGTTGGACTCAAGACGATAGTTACCGGATAAGGCGCAGCGGTCGG
GCTGAACGGGGGGTTCGTGCACACAGCCCAGCTTGGAGCGAACGACCTACACCGAACTGAGATACCTACA
GCGTGAGCTATGAGAAAGCGCCACGCTTCCCGAAGGGAGAAAGGCGGACAGGTATCCGGTAAGCGGCAGG
GTCGGAACAGGAGAGCGCACGAGGGAGCTTCCAGGGGGAAACGCCTGGTATCTTTATAGTCCTGTCGGGT
TTCGCCACCTCTGACTTGAGCGTCGATTTTTGTGATGCTCGTCAGGGGGGCGGAGCCTATGGAAAAACGC
CAGCAACGCGGCCTTTTTACGGTTCCTGGCCTTTTGCTGGCCTTTTGCTCACATGTTCTTTCCTGCGTTA
TCCCCTGATTCTGTGGATAACCGTATTACCGCCATGCAT
