>Addgene plasmid #11701 | V1663 pLPS-3'RFP - Acceptor | addgene partial sequence | sequence record 18384 | CMV-F 5'-CGCAAATGGGCGGTAGGCGTG-3'
ATCCGCTAGCATAACTTCGTATAGCATACATTATACGAAGTTATAGATCCAATATTATTGAAGCATTTAT
CAGGGTTATTGTCTCATGAGCGGATACATATTTGAATGTATTTAGAAAAATAAACAAATAGGGGTTCCGC
GCACATTTCCCCGAAAAGTGCCACCTGACGTGGATCTCGAGCTCAAGCTTCGAATTCAGGGTTTCCTTGA
CAATATCATACTTATCCTGTCCCTTTTTTTTCCACAGCTACCGGTGGCCTCCTCCGAGGACGTCATCAAG
GAGTTCATGCGCTTCAAGGTGAAGATGGAGGGCTCCGTGAACGGCCACGAGTTCGAGATCGAGGGCGAGG
GCGAGGGCCGCCCCTACGAGGGCACCCAGACCGCCAAGCTGAAGGTGACCAAGGGCGGCCCCCTGCCCTT
CGCCTGGGACATCCTGTCCCCTCAGTTCCAGTACGGATCCAAGGCCTACGTGAAGCACCCCGCCGACATC
CCCGACTACTTGAAGCTGTCCTTCCCCGAGGGCTTCAAGTGGGAGCGCATCATGAACTTCGAGGACGGCG
GCGTGGTGACCGTGACCCAGGACTCCACCCTGCAGGACGGCGAGTTCATCTACAAGGTGAAGCTGCGCGG
CACCAACTTCCCCTCCGACGGCCCCGTGATGCAGAAGAAGACCATGGGCTGGGAGGCCTCCACCGAGCGG
ATGTACCCCGAGGACGGCGCCCTGAAGGGCGAGATCAAGATGAGGCTGAAGCTGAAGGACGGCGGCCACT
ACGACGCCGAGGTCAAGACCACCTACAAGGCCAAGAAGCAGGTCCAGCTGCCTGGCGCCTACAAGACCGA
CATCAAGCTGGACATCATCTCCCACAACGAGGACTACACCATCGTGGAACAGTACGAGCGCGCCGAGGGC
CGCCACTCCACCGGGCGCCTAATCTAGATCATAATCAGCCATACCACATTTTGTAGAGGTTTTACTTGCT
TTAAAAAACCTCCCACACCTCCCCCTGAACCTGAAACATAAATGAATGCAATGGTGGTG
